>Addgene plasmid #138189 | CDKN1A sgRNA | addgene full sequence | sequence record 275142 | Addgene NGS Result
CTCTCTCGACGCAGGACTCGGCTTGCTGAAGCGCGCACGGCAAGAGGCGAGGGGCGGCGACTGGTGAGTA
CGCCAAAAATTTTGACTAGCGGAGGCTAGAAGGAGAGAGATGGGTGCGAGAGCGTCAGTATTAAGCGGGG
GAGAATTAGATCGCGATGGGAAAAAATTCGGTTAAGGCCAGGGGGAAAGAAAAAATATAAATTAAAACAT
ATAGTATGGGCAAGCAGGGAGCTAGAACGATTCGCAGTTAATCCTGGCCTGTTAGAAACATCAGAAGGCT
GTAGACAAATACTGGGACAGCTACAACCATCCCTTCAGACAGGATCAGAAGAACTTAGATCATTATATAA
TACAGTAGCAACCCTCTATTGTGTGCATCAAAGGATAGAGATAAAAGACACCAAGGAAGCTTTAGACAAG
ATAGAGGAAGAGCAAAACAAAAGTAAGACCACCGCACAGCAAGCGGCCGCTGATCTTCAGACCTGGAGGA
GGAGATATGAGGGACAATTGGAGAAGTGAATTATATAAATATAAAGTAGTAAAAATTGAACCATTAGGAG
TAGCACCCACCAAGGCAAAGAGAAGAGTGGTGCAGAGAGAAAAAAGAGCAGTGGGAATAGGAGCTTTGTT
CCTTGGGTTCTTGGGAGCAGCAGGAAGCACTATGGGCGCAGCGTCAATGACGCTGACGGTACAGGCCAGA
CAATTATTGTCTGGTATAGTGCAGCAGCAGAACAATTTGCTGAGGGCTATTGAGGCGCAACAGCATCTGT
TGCAACTCACAGTCTGGGGCATCAAGCAGCTCCAGGCAAGAATCCTGGCTGTGGAAAGATACCTAAAGGA
TCAACAGCTCCTGGGGATTTGGGGTTGCTCTGGAAAACTCATTTGCACCACTGCTGTGCCTTGGAATGCT
AGTTGGAGTAATAAATCTCTGGAACAGATTTGGAATCACACGACCTGGATGGAGTGGGACAGAGAAATTA
ACAATTACACAAGCTTAATACACTCCTTAATTGAAGAATCGCAAAACCAGCAAGAAAAGAATGAACAAGA
ATTATTGGAATTAGATAAATGGGCAAGTTTGTGGAATTGGTTTAACATAACAAATTGGCTGTGGTATATA
AAATTATTCATAATGATAGTAGGAGGCTTGGTAGGTTTAAGAATAGTTTTTGCTGTACTTTCTATAGTGA
ATAGAGTTAGGCAGGGATATTCACCATTATCGTTTCAGACCCACCTCCCAACCCCGAGGGGACCCGACAG
GCCCGAAGGAATAGAAGAAGAAGGTGGAGAGAGAGACAGAGACAGATCCATTCGATTAGTGAACGGATCG
GCACTGCGTGCGCCAATTCTGCAGACAAATGGCAGTATTCATCCACAATTTTAAAAGAAAAGGGGGGATT
GGGGGGTACAGTGCAGGGGAAAGAATAGTAGACATAATAGCAACAGACATACAAACTAAAGAATTACAAA
AACAAATTACAAAAATTCAAAATTTTCGGGTTTATTACAGGGACAGCAGAGATCCAGTTTGGTTAATTAA
GGTACCGAGGGCCTATTTCCCATGATTCCTTCATATTTGCATATACGATACAAGGCTGTTAGAGAGATAA
TTAGAATTAATTTGACTGTAAACACAAAGATATTAGTACAAAATACGTGACGTAGAAAGTAATAATTTCT
TGGGTAGTTTGCAGTTTTAAAATTATGTTTTAAAATGGACTATCATATGCTTACCGTAACTTGAAAGTAT
TTCGATTTCTTGGCTTTATATATCTTGTGGAAAGGACGAAACACCGTCACCGAGACACCACTGGAGTTTT
AGAGCTAGAAATAGCAAGTTAAAATAAGGCTAGTCCGTTATCAACTTGAAAAAGTGGCACCGAGTCGGTG
CTTTTTTGAATTCGCTAGCTAGGTCTTGAAAGGAGTGGGAATTGGCTCCGGTGCCCGTCAGTGGGCAGAG
CGCACATCGCCCACAGTCCCCGAGAAGTTGGGGGGAGGGGTCGGCAATTGATCCGGTGCCTAGAGAAGGT
GGCGCGGGGTAAACTGGGAAAGTGATGTCGTGTACTGGCTCCGCCTTTTTCCCGAGGGTGGGGGAGAACC
GTATATAAGTGCAGTAGTCGCCGTGAACGTTCTTTTTCGCAACGGGTTTGCCGCCAGAACACAGGACCGG
TTCTAGAGCGCTGCCACCATGGACAAGAAGTACAGCATCGGCCTGGACATCGGCACCAACTCTGTGGGCT
GGGCCGTGATCACCGACGAGTACAAGGTGCCCAGCAAGAAATTCAAGGTGCTGGGCAACACCGACCGGCA
CAGCATCAAGAAGAACCTGATCGGAGCCCTGCTGTTCGACAGCGGCGAAACAGCCGAGGCCACCCGGCTG
AAGAGAACCGCCAGAAGAAGATACACCAGACGGAAGAACCGGATCTGCTATCTGCAAGAGATCTTCAGCA
ACGAGATGGCCAAGGTGGACGACAGCTTCTTCCACAGACTGGAAGAGTCCTTCCTGGTGGAAGAGGATAA
GAAGCACGAGCGGCACCCCATCTTCGGCAACATCGTGGACGAGGTGGCCTACCACGAGAAGTACCCCACC
ATCTACCACCTGAGAAAGAAACTGGTGGACAGCACCGACAAGGCCGACCTGCGGCTGATCTATCTGGCCC
TGGCCCACATGATCAAGTTCCGGGGCCACTTCCTGATCGAGGGCGACCTGAACCCCGACAACAGCGACGT
GGACAAGCTGTTCATCCAGCTGGTGCAGACCTACAACCAGCTGTTCGAGGAAAACCCCATCAACGCCAGC
GGCGTGGACGCCAAGGCCATCCTGTCTGCCAGACTGAGCAAGAGCAGACGGCTGGAAAATCTGATCGCCC
AGCTGCCCGGCGAGAAGAAGAATGGCCTGTTCGGAAACCTGATTGCCCTGAGCCTGGGCCTGACCCCCAA
CTTCAAGAGCAACTTCGACCTGGCCGAGGATGCCAAACTGCAGCTGAGCAAGGACACCTACGACGACGAC
CTGGACAACCTGCTGGCCCAGATCGGCGACCAGTACGCCGACCTGTTTCTGGCCGCCAAGAACCTGTCCG
ACGCCATCCTGCTGAGCGACATCCTGAGAGTGAACACCGAGATCACCAAGGCCCCCCTGAGCGCCTCTAT
GATCAAGAGATACGACGAGCACCACCAGGACCTGACCCTGCTGAAAGCTCTCGTGCGGCAGCAGCTGCCT
GAGAAGTACAAAGAGATTTTCTTCGACCAGAGCAAGAACGGCTACGCCGGCTACATTGACGGCGGAGCCA
GCCAGGAAGAGTTCTACAAGTTCATCAAGCCCATCCTGGAAAAGATGGACGGCACCGAGGAACTGCTCGT
GAAGCTGAACAGAGAGGACCTGCTGCGGAAGCAGCGGACCTTCGACAACGGCAGCATCCCCCACCAGATC
CACCTGGGAGAGCTGCACGCCATTCTGCGGCGGCAGGAAGATTTTTACCCATTCCTGAAGGACAACCGGG
AAAAGATCGAGAAGATCCTGACCTTCCGCATCCCCTACTACGTGGGCCCTCTGGCCAGGGGAAACAGCAG
ATTCGCCTGGATGACCAGAAAGAGCGAGGAAACCATCACCCCCTGGAACTTCGAGGAAGTGGTGGACAAG
GGCGCTTCCGCCCAGAGCTTCATCGAGCGGATGACCAACTTCGATAAGAACCTGCCCAACGAGAAGGTGC
TGCCCAAGCACAGCCTGCTGTACGAGTACTTCACCGTGTATAACGAGCTGACCAAAGTGAAATACGTGAC
CGAGGGAATGAGAAAGCCCGCCTTCCTGAGCGGCGAGCAGAAAAAGGCCATCGTGGACCTGCTGTTCAAG
ACCAACCGGAAAGTGACCGTGAAGCAGCTGAAAGAGGACTACTTCAAGAAAATCGAGTGCTTCGACTCCG
TGGAAATCTCCGGCGTGGAAGATCGGTTCAACGCCTCCCTGGGCACATACCACGATCTGCTGAAAATTAT
CAAGGACAAGGACTTCCTGGACAATGAGGAAAACGAGGACATTCTGGAAGATATCGTGCTGACCCTGACA
CTGTTTGAGGACAGAGAGATGATCGAGGAACGGCTGAAAACCTATGCCCACCTGTTCGACGACAAAGTGA
TGAAGCAGCTGAAGCGGCGGAGATACACCGGCTGGGGCAGGCTGAGCCGGAAGCTGATCAACGGCATCCG
GGACAAGCAGTCCGGCAAGACAATCCTGGATTTCCTGAAGTCCGACGGCTTCGCCAACAGAAACTTCATG
CAGCTGATCCACGACGACAGCCTGACCTTTAAAGAGGACATCCAGAAAGCCCAGGTGTCCGGCCAGGGCG
ATAGCCTGCACGAGCACATTGCCAATCTGGCCGGCAGCCCCGCCATTAAGAAGGGCATCCTGCAGACAGT
GAAGGTGGTGGACGAGCTCGTGAAAGTGATGGGCCGGCACAAGCCCGAGAACATCGTGATCGAAATGGCC
AGAGAGAACCAGACCACCCAGAAGGGACAGAAGAACAGCCGCGAGAGAATGAAGCGGATCGAAGAGGGCA
TCAAAGAGCTGGGCAGCCAGATCCTGAAAGAACACCCCGTGGAAAACACCCAGCTGCAGAACGAGAAGCT
GTACCTGTACTACCTGCAGAATGGGCGGGATATGTACGTGGACCAGGAACTGGACATCAACCGGCTGTCC
GACTACGATGTGGACCATATCGTGCCTCAGAGCTTTCTGAAGGACGACTCCATCGACAACAAGGTGCTGA
CCAGAAGCGACAAGAACCGGGGCAAGAGCGACAACGTGCCCTCCGAAGAGGTCGTGAAGAAGATGAAGAA
CTACTGGCGGCAGCTGCTGAACGCCAAGCTGATTACCCAGAGAAAGTTCGACAATCTGACCAAGGCCGAG
AGAGGCGGCCTGAGCGAACTGGATAAGGCCGGCTTCATCAAGAGACAGCTGGTGGAAACCCGGCAGATCA
CAAAGCACGTGGCACAGATCCTGGACTCCCGGATGAACACTAAGTACGACGAGAATGACAAGCTGATCCG
GGAAGTGAAAGTGATCACCCTGAAGTCCAAGCTGGTGTCCGATTTCCGGAAGGATTTCCAGTTTTACAAA
GTGCGCGAGATCAACAACTACCACCACGCCCACGACGCCTACCTGAACGCCGTCGTGGGAACCGCCCTGA
TCAAAAAGTACCCTAAGCTGGAAAGCGAGTTCGTGTACGGCGACTACAAGGTGTACGACGTGCGGAAGAT
GATCGCCAAGAGCGAGCAGGAAATCGGCAAGGCTACCGCCAAGTACTTCTTCTACAGCAACATCATGAAC
TTTTTCAAGACCGAGATTACCCTGGCCAACGGCGAGATCCGGAAGCGGCCTCTGATCGAGACAAACGGCG
AAACCGGGGAGATCGTGTGGGATAAGGGCCGGGATTTTGCCACCGTGCGGAAAGTGCTGAGCATGCCCCA
AGTGAATATCGTGAAAAAGACCGAGGTGCAGACAGGCGGCTTCAGCAAAGAGTCTATCCTGCCCAAGAGG
AACAGCGATAAGCTGATCGCCAGAAAGAAGGACTGGGACCCTAAGAAGTACGGCGGCTTCGACAGCCCCA
CCGTGGCCTATTCTGTGCTGGTGGTGGCCAAAGTGGAAAAGGGCAAGTCCAAGAAACTGAAGAGTGTGAA
AGAGCTGCTGGGGATCACCATCATGGAAAGAAGCAGCTTCGAGAAGAATCCCATCGACTTTCTGGAAGCC
AAGGGCTACAAAGAAGTGAAAAAGGACCTGATCATCAAGCTGCCTAAGTACTCCCTGTTCGAGCTGGAAA
ACGGCCGGAAGAGAATGCTGGCCTCTGCCGGCGAACTGCAGAAGGGAAACGAACTGGCCCTGCCCTCCAA
ATATGTGAACTTCCTGTACCTGGCCAGCCACTATGAGAAGCTGAAGGGCTCCCCCGAGGATAATGAGCAG
AAACAGCTGTTTGTGGAACAGCACAAGCACTACCTGGACGAGATCATCGAGCAGATCAGCGAGTTCTCCA
AGAGAGTGATCCTGGCCGACGCTAATCTGGACAAAGTGCTGTCCGCCTACAACAAGCACCGGGATAAGCC
CATCAGAGAGCAGGCCGAGAATATCATCCACCTGTTTACCCTGACCAATCTGGGAGCCCCTGCCGCCTTC
AAGTACTTTGACACCACCATCGACCGGAAGAGGTACACCAGCACCAAAGAGGTGCTGGACGCCACCCTGA
TCCACCAGAGCATCACCGGCCTGTACGAGACACGGATCGACCTGTCTCAGCTGGGAGGCGACAAGCGACC
TGCCGCCACAAAGAAGGCTGGACAGGCTAAGAAGAAGAAAGATTACAAAGACGATGACGATAAGGGATCC
GGCGCAACAAACTTCTCTCTGCTGAAACAAGCCGGAGATGTCGAAGAGAATCCTGGACCGAAAAAGCCTG
AACTCACCGCGACGTCTGTCGAGAAGTTTCTGATCGAAAAGTTCGACAGCGTGTCCGACCTGATGCAGCT
CTCGGAGGGCGAAGAATCTCGTGCTTTCAGCTTCGATGTAGGAGGGCGTGGATATGTCCTGCGGGTAAAT
AGCTGCGCCGATGGTTTCTACAAAGATCGTTATGTTTATCGGCACTTTGCATCGGCCGCGCTCCCGATTC
CGGAAGTGCTTGACATTGGGGAATTCAGCGAGAGCCTGACCTATTGCATCTCCCGCCGTGCACAGGGTGT
CACGTTGCAAGACCTGCCTGAAACCGAACTGCCCGCTGTTCTGCAGCCGGTCGCGGAGGCCATGGATGCG
ATCGCTGCGGCCGATCTTAGCCAGACGAGCGGGTTCGGCCCATTCGGACCGCAAGGAATCGGTCAATACA
CTACATGGCGTGATTTCATATGCGCGATTGCTGATCCCCATGTGTATCACTGGCAAACTGTGATGGACGA
CACCGTCAGTGCGTCCGTCGCGCAGGCTCTCGATGAGCTGATGCTTTGGGCCGAGGACTGCCCCGAAGTC
CGGCACCTCGTGCACGCGGATTTCGGCTCCAACAATGTCCTGACGGACAATGGCCGCATAACAGCGGTCA
TTGACTGGAGCGAGGCGATGTTCGGGGATTCCCAATACGAGGTCGCCAACATCTTCTTCTGGAGGCCGTG
GTTGGCTTGTATGGAGCAGCAGACGCGCTACTTCGAGCGGAGGCATCCGGAGCTTGCAGGATCGCCGCGG
CTCCGGGCGTATATGCTCCGCATTGGTCTTGACCAACTCTATCAGAGCTTGGTTGACGGCAATTTCGATG
ATGCAGCTTGGGCGCAGGGTCGATGCGACGCAATCGTCCGATCCGGAGCCGGGACTGTCGGGCGTACACA
AATCGCCCGCAGAAGCGCGGCCGTCTGGACCGATGGCTGTGTAGAAGTACTTCGCCGATAGACGCGTTAA
GTCGACAATCAACCTCTGGATTACAAAATTTGTGAAAGATTGACTGGTATTCTTAACTATGTTGCTCCTT
TTACGCTATGTGGATACGCTGCTTTAATGCCTTTGTATCATGCTATTGCTTCCCGTATGGCTTTCATTTT
CTCCTCCTTGTATAAATCCTGGTTGCTGTCTCTTTATGAGGAGTTGTGGCCCGTTGTCAGGCAACGTGGC
GTGGTGTGCACTGTGTTTGCTGACGCAACCCCCACTGGTTGGGGCATTGCCACCACCTGTCAGCTCCTTT
CCGGGACTTTCGCTTTCCCCCTCCCTATTGCCACGGCGGAACTCATCGCCGCCTGCCTTGCCCGCTGCTG
GACAGGGGCTCGGCTGTTGGGCACTGACAATTCCGTGGTGTTGTCGGGGAAATCATCGTCCTTTCCTTGG
CTGCTCGCCTGTGTTGCCACCTGGATTCTGCGCGGGACGTCCTTCTGCTACGTCCCTTCGGCCCTCAATC
CAGCGGACCTTCCTTCCCGCGGCCTGCTGCCGGCTCTGCGGCCTCTTCCGCGTCTTCGCCTTCGCCCTCA
GACGAGTCGGATCTCCCTTTGGGCCGCCTCCCCGCGTCGACTTTAAGACCAATGACTTACAAGGCAGCTG
TAGATCTTAGCCACTTTTTAAAAGAAAAGGGGGGACTGGAAGGGCTAATTCACTCCCAACGAAGACAAGA
TCTGCTTTTTGCTTGTACTGGGTCTCTCTGGTTAGACCAGATCTGAGCCTGGGAGCTCTCTGGCTAACTA
GGGAACCCACTGCTTAAGCCTCAATAAAGCTTGCCTTGAGTGCTTCAAGTAGTGTGTGCCCGTCTGTTGT
GTGACTCTGGTAACTAGAGATCCCTCAGACCCTTTTAGTCAGTGTGGAAAATCTCTAGCAGGGCCCGTTT
AAACCCGCTGATCAGCCTCGACTGTGCCTTCTAGTTGCCAGCCATCTGTTGTTTGCCCCTCCCCCGTGCC
TTCCTTGACCCTGGAAGGTGCCACTCCCACTGTCCTTTCCTAATAAAATGAGGAAATTGCATCGCATTGT
CTGAGTAGGTGTCATTCTATTCTGGGGGGTGGGGTGGGGCAGGACAGCAAGGGGGAGGATTGGGAAGACA
ATAGCAGGCATGCTGGGGATGCGGTGGGCTCTATGGCTTCTGAGGCGGAAAGAACCAGCTGGGGCTCTAG
GGGGTATCCCC
[124 nt withheld, positions 8622-8745]
C
[91 nt withheld, positions 8747-8837]
A
[49 nt withheld, positions 8839-8887]
CCTTTGACGTTGGAGTCCACGTTCTTT
[37 nt withheld, positions 8915-8951]
ACCCTATCTCGGTCTATTCTTTTGATTTATAAGGGATTTTGCCGATTTCGGCCTATTGGTTAAAAAATGA
GCTGATTTAACAAAAATTTAACGCGAATTAATTCTGTGGAATGTGTGTCAGTTAGGGTGTGGAAAGTCCC
CAGGCTCCCCAGCAGGCAGAAGTATGCAAAGCATGCATCTCAATTAGTCAGCAACCAGGTGTGGAAAGTC
CCCAGGCTCCCCAGCAGGCAGAAGTATGCAAAGCATGCATCTCAATTAGTCAGCAACCATAGTCCCGCCC
CTAACTCCGCCCATCCCGCCCCTAACTCCGCCCAGTTCCGCCCATTCTCCGCCCCATGGCTGACTAATTT
TTTTTATTTATGCAGAGGCCGAGGCCGCCTCTGCCTCTGAGCTATTCCAGAAGTAGTGAGGAGGCTTTTT
TGGAGGCCTAGGCTTTTGCAAAAAGCTCCCGGGAGCTTGTATATCCATTTTCGGATCTGATCAGCACGTG
TTGACAATTAATCATCGGCATAGTATATCGGCATAGTATAATACGACAAGGTGAGGAACTAAACCATGGC
CAAGTTGACCAGTGCCGTTCCGGTGCTCACCGCGCGCGACGTCGCCGGAGCGGTCGAGTTCTGGACCGAC
CGGCTCGGGTTCTCCCGGGACTTCGTGGAGGACGACTTCGCCGGTGTGGTCCGGGACGACGTGACCCTGT
TCATCAGCGCGGTCCAGGACCAGGTGGTGCCGGACAACACCCTGGCCTGGGTGTGGGTGCGCGGCCTGGA
CGAGCTGTACGCCGAGTGGTCGGAGGTCGTGTCCACGAACTTCCGGGACGCCTCCGGGCCGGCCATGACC
GAGATCGGCGAGCAGCCGTGGGGGCGGGAGTTCGCCCTGCGCGACCCGGCCGGCAACTGCGTGCACTTCG
TGGCCGAGGAGCAGGACTGACACGTGCTACGAGATTTCGATTCCACCGCCGCCTTCTATGAAAGGTTGGG
CTTCGGAATCGTTTTCCGGGACGCCGGCTGGATGATCCTCCAGCGCGGGGATCTCATGCTGGAGTTCTTC
GCCCACCCCAACTTGTTTATTGCAGCTTATAATGGTTACAAATAAAGCAATAGCATCACAAATTTCACAA
ATAAAGCATTTTTTTCACTGCATTCTAGTTGTGGTTTGTCCAAACTCATCAATGTATCTTATCATGTCTG
TATACCGTCGACCTCTAGCTAGAGCTTGGCGTAATCATGGTCATAGCTGTTTCCTGTGTGAAATTGTTAT
CCGCTCACAATTCCACACAACATACGAGCCGGAAGCATAAAGTGTAAAGCCTGGGGTGCCTAATGAGTGA
GCTAACTCACATTAATTGCGTTGCGCTCACTGCCCGCTTTCCAGTCGGGAAACCTGTCGTGCCAGCTGCA
TTAATGAATCGGCCAACGCGCGGGGAGAGGCGGTTTGCGTATTGGGCGCTCTTCCGCTTCCTCGCTCACT
GACTCGCTGCGCTCGGTCGTTCGGCTGCGGCGAGCGGTATCAGCTCACTCAAAGGCGGTAATACGGTTAT
CCACAGAATCAGGGGATAACGCAGGAAAGAACATGTGAGCAAAAGGCCAGCAAAAGGCCAGGAACCGTAA
AAAGGCCGCGTTGCTGGCGTTTTTCCATAGGCTCCGCCCCCCTGACGAGCATCACAAAAATCGACGCTCA
AGTCAGAGGTGGCGAAACCCGACAGGACTATAAAGATACCAGGCGTTTCCCCCTGGAAGCTCCCTCGTGC
GCTCTCCTGTTCCGACCCTGCCGCTTACCGGATACCTGTCCGCCTTTCTCCCTTCGGGAAGCGTGGCGCT
TTCTCATAGCTCACGCTGTAGGTATCTCAGTTCGGTGTAGGTCGTTCGCTCCAAGCTGGGCTGTGTGCAC
GAACCCCCCGTTCAGCCCGACCGCTGCGCCTTATCCGGTAACTATCGTCTTGAGTCCAACCCGGTAAGAC
ACGACTTATCGCCACTGGCAGCAGCCACTGGTAACAGGATTAGCAGAGCGAGGTATGTAGGCGGTGCTAC
AGAGTTCTTGAAGTGGTGGCCTAACTACGGCTACACTAGAAGAACAGTATTTGGTATCTGCGCTCTGCTG
AAGCCAGTTACCTTCGGAAAAAGAGTTGGTAGCTCTTGATCCGGCAAACAAACCACCGCTGGTAGCGGTG
GTTTTTTTGTTTGCAAGCAGCAGATTACGCGCAGAAAAAAAGGATCTCAAGAAGATCCTTTGATCTTTTC
TACGGGGTCTGACGCTCAGTGGAACGAAAACTCACGTTAAGGGATTTTGGTCATGAGATTATCAAAAAGG
ATCTTCACCTAGATCCTTTTAAATTAAAAATGAAGTTTTAAATCAATCTAAAGTATATATGAGTAAACTT
GGTCTGACAGTTACCAATGCTTAATCAGTGAGGCACCTATCTCAGCGATCTGTCTATTTCGTTCATCCAT
AGTTGCCTGACTCCCCGTCGTGTAGATAACTACGATACGGGAGGGCTTACCATCTGGCCCCAGTGCTGCA
ATGATACCGCGAGACCCACGCTCACCGGCTCCAGATTTATCAGCAATAAACCAGCCAGCCGGAAGGGCCG
AGCGCAGAAGTGGTCCTGCAACTTTATCCGCCTCCATCCAGTCTATTAATTGTTGCCGGGAAGCTAGAGT
AAGTAGTTCGCCAGTTAATAGTTTGCGCAACGTTGTTGCCATTGCTACAGGCATCGTGGTGTCACGCTCG
TCGTTTGGTATGGCTTCATTCAGCTCCGGTTCCCAACGATCAAGGCGAGTTACATGATCCCCCATGTTGT
GCAAAAAAGCGGTTAGCTCCTTCGGTCCTCCGATCGTTGTCAGAAGTAAGTTGGCCGCAGTGTTATCACT
CATGGTTATGGCAGCACTGCATAATTCTCTTACTGTCATGCCATCCGTAAGATGCTTTTCTGTGACTGGT
GAGTACTCAACCAAGTCATTCTGAGAATAGTGTATGCGGCGACCGAGTTGCTCTTGCCCGGCGTCAATAC
GGGATAATACCGCGCCACATAGCAGAACTTTAAAAGTGCTCATCATTGGAAAACGTTCTTCGGGGCGAAA
ACTCTCAAGGATCTTACCGCTGTTGAGATCCAGTTCGATGTAACCCACTCGTGCACCCAACTGATCTTCA
GCATCTTTTACTTTCACCAGCGTTTCTGGGTGAGCAAAAACAGGAAGGCAAAATGCCGCAAAAAAGGGAA
TAAGGGCGACACGGAAATGTTGAATACTCATACTCTTCCTTTTTCAATATTATTGAAGCATTTATCAGGG
TTATTGTCTCATGAGCGGATACATATTTGAATGTATTTAGAAAAATAAACAAATAGGGGTTCCGCGCACA
TTTCCCCGAAAAGTGCCACCTGACGTCGACGGATCGGGAGATCTCCCGATCCCCTATGGTGCACTCTCAG
TACAATCTGCTCTGATGCCGCATAGTTAAGCCAGTATCTGCTCCCTGCTTGTGTGTTGGAGGTCGCTGAG
TAGTGCGCGAGCAAAATTTAAGCTACAACAAGGCAAGGCTTGACCGACAATTGCATGAAGAATCTGCTTA
GGGTTAGGCGTTTTGCGCTGCTTCGCGATGTACGGGCCAGATATACGCGCGCGTTGACATTGATTATTGA
CTAGTTATTAATAGTAATCAATTACGGGGTCATTAGTTCATAGCCCATATATGGAGTTCCGCGTTACATA
ACTTACGGTAAATGGCCCGCCTGGCTGACCGCCCAACGACCCCCGCCCATTGACGTCAATAATGACGTAT
GTTCCCATAGTAACGCCAATAGGGACTTTCCATTGACGTCAATGGGTGGAGTATTTACGGTAAACTGCCC
ACTTGGCAGTACATCAAGTGTATCATATGCCAAGTACGCCCCCTATTGACGTCAATGACGGTAAATGGCC
CGCCTGGCATTATGCCCAGTACATGACCTTATGGGACTTTCCTACTTGGCAGTACATCTACGTATTAGTC
ATCGCTATTACCATGGTGATGCGGTTTTGGCAGTACATCAATGGGCGTGGATAGCGGTTTGACTCACGGG
GATTTCCAAGTCTCCACCCCATTGACGTCAATGGGAGTTTGTTTTGGCACCAAAATCAACGGGACTTTCC
AAAATGTCGTAACAACTCCGCCCCATTGACGCAAATGGGCGGTAGGCGTGTACGGTGGGAGGTCTATATA
AGCAGCGCGTTTTGCCTGTACTGGGTCTCTCTGGTTAGACCAGATCTGAGCCTGGGAGCTCTCTGGCTAA
CTAGGGAACCCACTGCTTAAGCCTCAATAAAGCTTGCCTTGAGTGCTTCAAGTAGTGTGTGCCCGTCTGT
TGTGTGACTCTGGTAACTAGAGATCCCTCAGACCCTTTTAGTCAGTGTGGAAAATCTCTAGCAGTGGCGC
CCGAACAGGGACTTGAAAGCGAAAGGGAAACCAGAGGAG
Features (pLannotate 1.2.2; 34 found; start..end, strand, type, name):
      1..126     +  misc_feature   HIV-1 Ψ: packaging signal of human immunodeficiency virus type 1
    110..473     +  CDS            HIV-1 gag (fragment): gag protein from human immunodeficiency virus 1; gag
    619..852     +  misc_feature   RRE: The Rev response element (RRE) of HIV-1 allows for Rev-dependent mRNA export from the nucleus to the cytoplasm.
   1229..1329    +  CDS            Rev (fragment): human immunodeficiency virus 1 (HIV-1) Rev protein; rev; enhances nuclear export of unspliced and incompletely spliced viral mRNAs
   1379..1496    +  misc_feature   cPPT/CTS: central polypurine tract and central termination sequence of HIV-1
   1547..1787    +  promoter       U6 promoter: RNA polymerase III promoter for human U6 snRNA
   1796..1816    +  CDS            p21 (fragment): human cyclin-dependent kinase inhibitor 1A; Homo sapiens CDKN1A; mediates p53-dependent arrest in the G1 phase of the cell cycle
   1816..1891    +  misc_RNA       gRNA scaffold: guide RNA scaffold for the Streptococcus pyogenes CRISPR/Cas9 system
   1909..1927    +  CDS            small t antigen (fragment): SV40 (simian virus 40) small t antigen
   1953..2164    +  promoter       EF-1α core promoter: core promoter for human elongation factor EF-1α
   2189..6292    +  CDS            Cas9: Cas9 (Csn1) endonuclease from the Streptococcus pyogenes Type II CRISPR/Cas system generates RNA-guided double strand breaks in DNA
   6430..7411    +  CDS            HygR (fragment): aminoglycoside phosphotransferase from E. coli; aph(4)-Ia; confers resistance to hygromycin
   7427..8015    +  misc_feature   WPRE: woodchuck hepatitis virus posttranscriptional regulatory element
   8066..8085    +  misc_feature   cPPT/CTS (fragment): central polypurine tract and central termination sequence of HIV-1
   8087..8320    +  LTR            3' LTR (ΔU3): self-inactivating 3' long terminal repeat (LTR) from HIV-1
   8352..8576    +  polyA_signal   bGH poly(A) signal: bovine growth hormone polyadenylation signal
   8580..8601    +  promoter       SV40 promoter (fragment): SV40 enhancer and early promoter
   8622..9050    +  rep_origin     f1 ori (sequence partly withheld): f1 bacteriophage origin of replication; arrow indicates direction of (+) strand synthesis
   9064..9393    +  promoter       SV40 promoter: SV40 enhancer and early promoter
   9441..9488    +  promoter       EM7 promoter: synthetic bacterial promoter&nbsp
   9507..9881    +  CDS            BleoR: antibiotic-binding protein; Sh ble from Streptoalloteichus hindustanus; confers resistance to bleomycin, phleomycin, and Zeocin™
   9891..10016   +  CDS            ble (fragment): BLE_KLEPN - Experimental evidence at protein level: Swiss-Prot protein existence level 1. Binding protein with a strong affinity to the bleomycin family of antibiotics. Binds to CL990; an antimitotic-antibiotic compound. From Klebsiella pneumoniae.
  10011..10132   +  polyA_signal   SV40 poly(A) signal: SV40 polyadenylation signal
  10203..10225   -  protein_bind   lac operator (fragment): The lac repressor binds to the lac operator to inhibit transcription in E. coli. This inhibition can be relieved by adding lactose or isopropyl-β-D-thiogalactopyranoside (IPTG). lac repressor encoded by lacI
  10229..10259   -  promoter       lac promoter: promoter for the E. coli lac operon
  10274..10295   -  protein_bind   CAP binding site: CAP binding activates transcription in the presence of cAMP. E. coli catabolite activator protein
  10308..10400   -  CDS            lacI (fragment): lac repressor; lacI; The lac repressor binds to the lac operator to inhibit transcription in E. coli. This inhibition can be relieved by adding lactose or isopropyl-β-D-thiogalactopyranoside (IPTG).
  10583..11171   -  rep_origin     ori: high-copy-number ColE1/pMB1/pBR322/pUC origin of replication
  11342..12202   -  CDS            AmpR: β-lactamase; bla; confers resistance to ampicillin, carbenicillin, and related antibiotics
  12203..12307   -  promoter       AmpR promoter: bla
  12366..12418   -  misc_feature   bom (fragment): basis of mobility region from pBR322
  12577..12956   +  enhancer       CMV enhancer: human cytomegalovirus immediate early enhancer
  12957..13156   +  promoter       CMV promoter: human cytomegalovirus (CMV) immediate early promoter
  13174..13354   +  LTR            5' LTR (truncated): truncated 5' long terminal repeat (LTR) from HIV-1
