[The description below was written by a language model from this plasmid's Addgene catalogue record and pLannotate feature annotations shown in this document.]
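Description:
CDKN1A sgRNA is a third-generation, self-inactivating lentiviral CRISPR plasmid built on the LentiCRISPRv2 hygro backbone. It delivers Streptococcus pyogenes Cas9 together with a single guide RNA against human CDKN1A, the gene for the cyclin-dependent kinase inhibitor p21. It is maintained in E. coli through a high-copy ColE1/pUC-type origin with ampicillin resistance, and the backbone also carries an f1 origin and an SV40/EM7-driven bleomycin (Zeocin) resistance cassette that lies outside the viral genome. The catalogue lists a total size of 15,261 bp, whereas the sequenced record behind the feature table is 13,400 nt. This discrepancy is left unexplained in the record.

The transfer cassette is framed by a CMV enhancer/promoter fused to a truncated HIV-1 5′ LTR, which allows Tat-independent production of genomic RNA, and by a ΔU3 3′ LTR followed by a bGH polyadenylation signal. Between the LTRs are the Ψ packaging signal with a gag fragment, the RRE for Rev-dependent nuclear export, and the cPPT/CTS. A human U6 Pol III promoter drives the CDKN1A-targeting spacer, which was inserted at BsmBI sites destroyed during cloning and is fused to the S. pyogenes gRNA scaffold. Downstream, an EF-1α core promoter drives Cas9 followed by a hygromycin resistance gene, with a WPRE to enhance transcript expression. The feature table does not annotate the linker joining Cas9 and HygR.

After packaging with helper plasmids, the virus lets transduced mammalian cells be selected with hygromycin and edited at CDKN1A. The associated publication concerns p53-independent senescence in liver cancer, which suggests its use for p21 knockout in that setting.
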