Addgene plasmid #138189: CDKN1A sgRNA
Purpose: 3rd generation lentiviral gRNA plasmid targeting human CDKN1A
Depositing lab: Wen Xue. Depositing organization: University of Massachusetts, Worcester. Publication: Depletion of TRRAP induces p53-independent senescence in liver cancer by downregulating mitotic genes. Kwan SY, Sheel A, Song CQ, Zhang XO, Jiang T, Dang H, Cao Y, Ozata DM, Mou H, Yin H, Weng Z, Wang XW, Xue W. Hepatology. 2019 Jun 12. doi: 10.1002/hep.30807. PubMed 31188495.
Backbone
  Vector backbone: LentiCRISPRv2 hygro
  Backbone manufacturer: Brett Stringer (Addgene plasmid #98291)
  Total vector size (bp): 15261
  Vector type: Mammalian Expression, Lentiviral, CRISPR
  Selectable markers: Hygromycin
Growth in bacteria
  Bacterial resistance: Ampicillin, 100 μg/mL
  Growth temperature: 37°C
  Growth strain: NEB Stable
  Copy number: High Copy
Gene/Insert
  Gene/Insert name: CDKN1A (alt name: p21)
  gRNA/shRNA sequence: CACCGTCACCGAGACACCACTGGA
  Species: H. sapiens (human)
  GenBank ID: NG_009364.1 NM_000389.5
  Entrez Gene: CDKN1A (a.k.a. CAP20, CDKN1, CIP1, MDA-6, P21, SDI1, WAF1, p21CIP1)
  Promoter: U6
  Cloning method: Restriction Enzyme; 5′ cloning site BsmBI (destroyed during cloning); 3′ cloning site BsmB1 (destroyed during cloning)
  Sequencing primers: 5′ hU6-F (5'-GAGGGCCTATTTCCCATGATT-3')
Terms and licenses: Academic/Nonprofit Terms; Industry Terms: Not Available to Industry
How to cite: CDKN1A sgRNA was a gift from Wen Xue (Addgene plasmid # 138189 ; http://n2t.net/addgene:138189 ; RRID:Addgene_138189)
